>Addgene plasmid #195637 | pBEL2753 | addgene full sequence | sequence record 385339 | Addgene NGS Result
TGGCGAATGGG
[124 nt withheld, positions 12-135]
C
[91 nt withheld, positions 137-227]
A
[49 nt withheld, positions 229-277]
CCTTTGACGTTGGAGTCCACGTTCTTT
[37 nt withheld, positions 305-341]
ACCCTATCTCGGTCTATTCTTTTGATTTATAAGGGATTTTGCCGATTTCGGCCTATTGGTTAAAAAATGA
GCTGATTTAACAAAAATTTAACGCGAATTTTAACAAAATATTAACGCTTACAATTTAGGTGGCACTTTTC
GGGGAACGACGACCTGCAGCCAAGCTAGCTTGGCTGGACGTAAACTCCTCTTCAGACCTAATAACTTCGT
ATAGCATACATTATACGAAGTTATATTAAGGGTTATTGAATATGATCGGAATTGGGCTGCAGGAATTCGA
TAGCTTGGCTGCAGGTCGACCTCGAGGATGTGCGCGGAACCCCTATTTGTTTATTTTTCTAAATACATTC
AAATATGTATCCGCTCATGAGACAATAACCCTGATAAATGCTTCAATAATATTGAAAAAGGAAGAGTATG
AGTATTCAACATTTCCGTGTCGCCCTTATTCCCTTTTTTGCGGCATTTTGCCTTCCTGTTTTTGCTCACC
CAGAAACGCTGGTGAAAGTAAAAGATGCTGAAGATCAGTTGGGTGCACGAGTGGGTTACATCGAACTGGA
TCTCAACAGCGGTAAGATCCTTGAGAGTTTTCGCCCCGAAGAACGTTTTCCAATGATGAGCACTTTTAAA
GTTCTGCTATGTGGCGCGGTATTATCCCGTATTGACGCCGGGCAAGAGCAACTCGGTCGCCGCATACACT
ATTCTCAGAATGACTTGGTTGAGTACTCACCAGTCACAGAAAAGCATCTTACGGATGGCATGACAGTAAG
AGAATTATGCAGTGCTGCCATAACCATGAGTGATAACACTGCGGCCAACTTACTTCTGACAACGATCGGA
GGACCGAAGGAGCTAACCGCTTTTTTGCACAACATGGGGGATCATGTAACTCGCCTTGATCGTTGGGAAC
CGGAGCTGAATGAAGCCATACCAAACGACGAGCGTGACACCACGATGCCTGCAGCAATGGCAACAACGTT
GCGCAAACTATTAACTGGCGAACTACTTACTCTAGCTTCCCGGCAACAATTAATAGACTGGATGGAGGCG
GATAAAGTTGCAGGACCACTTCTGCGCTCGGCCCTTCCGGCTGGCTGGTTTATTGCTGATAAATCTGGAG
CCGGTGAGCGTGGCTCTCGCGGTATCATTGCAGCACTGGGGCCAGATGGTAAGCCCTCCCGTATCGTAGT
TATCTACACGACGGGGAGTCAGGCAACTATGGATGAACGAAATAGACAGATCGCTGAGATAGGTGCCTCA
CTGATTAAGCATTGGTAACTGTCAGACCAAGTTTACTCATATATACTTTAGATTGATTTAAAACTTCATT
TTTAATTTAAAAGGATCTAGGTGAAGATCCTTTTTGATAATCTCATGACCAAAATCCCTTAACGTGAGTT
TTCGTTCCACTGAGCGTCAGACCCCGTAGAAAAGATCAAAGGATCTTCTTGAGATCCTTTTTTTCTGCGC
GTAATCTGCTGCTTGCAAACAAAAAAACCACCGCTACCAGCGGTGGTTTGTTTGCCGGATCAAGAGCTAC
CAACTCTTTTTCCGAAGGTAACTGGCTTCAGCAGAGCGCAGATACCAAATACTGTCCTTCTAGTGTAGCC
GTAGTTAGGCCACCACTTCAAGAACTCTGTAGCACCGCCTACATACCTCGCTCTGCTAATCCTGTTACCA
GTGGCTGCTGCCAGTGGCGATAAGTCGTGTCTTACCGGGTTGGACTCAAGACGATAGTTACCGGATAAGG
CGCAGCGGTCGGGCTGAACGGGGGGTTCGTGCACACAGCCCAGCTTGGAGCGAACGACCTACACCGAACT
GAGATACCTACAGCGTGAGCTATGAGAAAGCGCCACGCTTCCCGAAGGGAGAAAGGCGGACAGGTATCCG
GTAAGCGGCAGGGTCGGAACAGGAGAGCGCACGAGGGAGCTTCCAGGGGGAAACGCCTGGTATCTTTATA
GTCCTGTCGGGTTTCGCCACCTCTGACTTGAGCGTCGATTTTTGTGATGCTCGTCAGGGGGGCGGAGCCT
ATGGAAAAACGCCAGCAACGCGGCCTTTTTACGGTTCCTGGCCTTTTGCTGGCCTTTTGCTCACATGTTC
TTTCCTGCGTTATCCCCTGATTCTGTGGATAACCGTATTACCGCCTTTGAGTGAGCTGATACCGCTCGCC
GCAGCCGAACGACCGAGCGCAGCGAGTCAGTGAGCGAGGAAGCGGAAGAGCGCCTGATGCGGTATTTTCT
CCTTACGCATCTGTGCGGTATTTCACACCGCAATGGTGCACTCTCAGTACAATCTGCTCTGATGCCGCAT
AGTTAAGCCAGTATACACTCCGCTATCGCTACGTGACTGGGTCATGGCTGCGCCCCGACACCCGCCAACA
CCCGCTGACGCGCCCTGACGGGCTTGTCTGCTCCCGGCATCCGCTTACAGACAAGCTGTGACCGTCTCCG
GGAGCTGCATGTGTCAGAGGTTTTCACCGTCATCACCGAAACGCGCGAGGCAGCTGCGGTAAAGCTCATC
AGCGTGGTCGTGAAGCGATTCACAGATGTCTGCCTGTTCATCCGCGTCCAGCTCGTTGAGTTTCTCCAGA
AGCGTTAATGTCTGGCTTCTGATAAAGCGGGCCATGTTAAGGGCGGTTTTTTCCTGTTTGGTCACTGATG
CCTCCGTGTAAGGGGGATTTCTGTTCATGGGGGTAATGATACCGATGAAACGAGAGAGGATGCTCACGAT
ACGGGTTACTGATGATGAACATGCCCGGTTACTGGAACGTTGTGAGGGTAAACAACTGGCGGTATGGATG
CGGCGGGACCAGAGAAAAATCACTCAGGGTCAATGCCAGCGCTTCGTTAATACAGATGTAGGTGTTCCAC
AGGGTAGCCAGCAGCATCCTGCGATGCAGATCCGGAACATAATGGTGCAGGGCGCTGACTTCCGCGTTTC
CAGACTTTACGAAACACGGAAACCGAAGACCATTCATGTTGTTGCTCAGGTCGCAGACGTTTTGCAGCAG
CAGTCGCTTCACGTTCGCTCGCGTATCGGTGATTCATTCTGCTAACCAGTAAGGCAACCCCGCCAGCCTA
GCCGGGTCCTCAACGACAGGAGCACGATCATGCGCACCCGTGGGGCCGCCATGCCGGCGATAATGGCCTG
CTTCTCGCCGAAACGTTTGGTGGCGGGACCAGTGACGAAGGCTTGAGCGAGGGCGTGCAAGATTCCGAAT
ACCGCAAGCGACAGGCCGATCATCGTCGCGCTCCAGCGAAAGCGGTCCTCGCCGAAAATGACCCAGAGCG
CTGCCGGCACCTGTCCTACGAGTTGCATGATAAAGAAGACAGTCATAAGTGCGGCGACGATAGTCATGCC
CCGCGCCCACCGGAAGGAGCTGACTGGGTTGAAGGCTCTCAAGGGCATCGGTCGAGATCCCGGTGCCTAA
TGAGTGAGCTAACTTACATTAATTGCGTTGCGCTCACTGCCCGCTTTCCAGTCGGGAAACCTGTCGTGCC
AGCTGCATTAATGAATCGGCCAACGCGCGGGGAGAGGCGGTTTGCGTATTGGGCGCCAGGGTGGTTTTTC
TTTTCACCAGTGAGACGGGCAACAGCTGATTGCCCTTCACGGCCTGGCCCTGAGAGAGTTGCAGCAAGCG
GTCCACGCTGGTTTGCCCCAGCAGGCGAAAATCCTGTTTGATGGTGGTTAACGGCGGGATATAACATGAG
CTGTCTTCGGTATCGTCGTATCCCACTACCGAGATATCCGCACCAACGCGCAGCCCGGACTCGGTAATGG
CGCGCATTGCGCCCAGCGCCATCTGATCGTTGGCAACCAGCATCGCAGTGGGAACGATGCCCTCATTCAG
CATTTGCATGGTTTGTTGAAAACCGGACATGGCACTCCAGTCGCCTTCCCGTTCCGCTATCGGCTGAATT
TGATTGCGAGTGAGATATTTATGCCAGCCAGCCAGACGCAGACGCGCCGAGACAGAACTTAATGGGCCCG
CTAACAGCGCGATTTGCTGGTGACCCAATGCGACCAGATGCTCCACGCCCAGTCGCGTACCGTCTTCATG
GGAGAAAATAATACTGTTGATGGGTGTCTGGTCAGAGACATCAAGAAATAACGCCGGAACATTAGTGCAG
GCAGCTTCCACAGCAATGGCATCATGGTCATCCAGCGGATAGTTAATGATCAGCCCACTGACGCGTTGCG
CGAGAAGATTGTGCACCGCCGCTTTACAGGCTTCGACGCCGCTTCGTTCTACCATCGACACCACCACGCT
GGCACCCAGTTGATCGGCGCGAGATTTAATCGCCGCGACAATTTGCGACGGCGCGTGCAGGGCCAGACTG
GAGGTGGCAACGCCAATCAGCAACGACTGTTTGCCCGCCAGTTGTTGTGCCACGCGGTTGGGAATGTAAT
TCAGCTCCGCCATCGCCGCTTCCACTTTTTCCCGCGTTTTCGCAGAAACGTGGCTGGCCTGGTTCACCAC
GCGGGAAACGGTCTGATAAGAGACACCGGCATACTCTGCGACATCGTATAACGTTACTGGTTTCACATTC
ACCACCCTGAATTGACTCTCTTCCGGGCGCTATCATGCCATACCGCGAAAGGTTTTGCGCCATTCGATGG
TGTCCGGGATCTCGACGCTCTCCCTTATGCGACTCCTGCATTAGGAAGCAGCCCAGTAGTAGGTTGAGGC
CGTTGAGCACCGCCGCCGCAAGGAATGGTGCATGCAAGGAGATGGCGCCCAACAGTCCCCCGGCCACGGG
GCCTGCCACCATACCCACGCCGAAACAAGCGCTCATGAGCCCGAAGTGGCGAGCCCGATCTTCCCCATCG
GTGATGTCGGCGATATAGGCGCCAGCAACCGCACCTGTGGCGCCGGTGATGCCGGCCACGATGCGTCCGG
CGTAGAGGATCGAGATCTCGATCCCGCGAAATTAATACGACTCACTATAGGGGAATTGTGAGCGGATAAC
AATTCCCCTCTAGAAATAATTTTGTTTAACTTTGGCCCAGGAGATATACATATGCATCACCACCATCACC
ATGAAAATCTGTATTTTCAGGGGGAGAGACCAAGCAAAGGAGAAGAACTTTTCACTGGAGTTGTCCCAAT
TCTTGTTGAATTAGATGGTGATGTTAATGGGCACAAATTTTCTGTCCGTGGAGAGGGTGAAGGTGATGCT
ACAAACGGAAAACTCACCCTTAAATTTATTTGCACTACTGGAAAACTACCTGTTCCGTGGCCAACACTTG
TCACTACTCTGACCTATGGTGTTCAATGCTTTTCCCGTTATCCGGATCACATGAAACGGCATGACTTTTT
CAAGAGTGCCATGCCCGAAGGTTATGTACAGGAACGCACTATATCTTTCAAAGATGACGGGACCTACAAG
ACGCGTGCTGAAGTCAAGTTTGAAGGTGATACCCTTGTTAATCGTATCGAGTTAAAGGGTATTGATTTTA
AAGAAGATGGAAACATTCTTGGACACAAACTCGAGTACAACTTTAACTCACACAATGTATACATCACGGC
AGACAAACAAAAGAATGGAATCAAAGCTAACTTCAAAATTCGCCACAACGTTGAAGATGGTTCCGTTCAA
CTAGCAGACCATTATCAACAAAATACTCCAATTGGCGATGGCCCTGTCCTTTTACCAGACAACCATTACC
TGTCGACACAATCTGTCCTTTCGAAAGATCCCAACGAAAAGCGTGACCACATGGTCCTTCTTGAGTTTGT
AACTGCTGCTGGGATTACACATGGCATGGATGAGCTCTACAAAGGCGGCGAACTCAAACCGCAGGAAAAT
CCGAACGCACAAGCGAACCAGGATGATTTAAAAGATATTGATTCTGAATAAGAGAGACCGGCCGGCCGAT
CCGGCTGCTAACAAAGCCCGAAAGGAAGCTGAGTTGGCTGCTGCCACCGCTGAGCAATAACTAGCATAAC
CCCTTGGGGCCTCTAAACGGGTCTTGAGGGGTTTTTTGCTGAAAGGAGGAACTATATCCGGAT
Features (pLannotate 1.2.2; 20 found; start..end, strand, type, name):
     12..440     +  rep_origin     f1 ori (sequence partly withheld): f1 bacteriophage origin of replication; arrow indicates direction of (+) strand synthesis
    542..575     +  protein_bind   loxP: Cre-mediated recombination occurs in the 8-bp core sequence (GCATACAT). Cre recombinase
    605..623     +  misc_feature   MCS (fragment): pBluescript multiple cloning site
    654..758     +  promoter       AmpR promoter: bla
    759..1619    +  CDS            AmpR: β-lactamase; bla; confers resistance to ampicillin, carbenicillin, and related antibiotics
   1790..2378    +  rep_origin     ori: high-copy-number ColE1/pMB1/pBR322/pUC origin of replication
   2564..2703    -  misc_feature   bom: basis of mobility region from pBR322
   2805..2996    -  CDS            rop: Rop protein, which maintains plasmids at low copy number; rop
   3013..3393    +  CDS            YPB1_ECOLX: Protein predicted: Swiss-Prot protein existence level 4. From Escherichia coli.
   3465..3756    -  CDS            TcR (fragment): tetracycline efflux protein; tet; confers resistance to tetracycline
   3771..3792    -  protein_bind   CAP binding site: CAP binding activates transcription in the presence of cAMP. E. coli catabolite activator protein
   3805..4887    -  CDS            lacI: lac repressor; lacI; The lac repressor binds to the lac operator to inhibit transcription in E. coli. This inhibition can be relieved by adding lactose or isopropyl-β-D-thiogalactopyranoside (IPTG).
   4888..4965    -  promoter       lacI promoter: lacI
   4973..5252    -  CDS            TcR (fragment): tetracycline efflux protein; tet; confers resistance to tetracycline
   5274..5292    +  promoter       T7 promoter: promoter for bacteriophage T7 RNA polymerase
   5293..5317    +  protein_bind   lac operator: The lac repressor binds to the lac operator to inhibit transcription in E. coli. This inhibition can be relieved by adding lactose or isopropyl-β-D-thiogalactopyranoside (IPTG). lac repressor encoded by lacI
   5414..6124    +  CDS            Superfolder GFP: Superfolder GFP is a basic (constitutively fluorescent) green fluorescent protein published in 2005, derived from Aequorea victoria. It is reported to be a very rapidly-maturing weak dimer.
   6125..6199    +  CDS            mlaA (fragment): MLAA_ECOLI - Also known as vacJ. Experimental evidence at protein level: Swiss-Prot protein existence level 1. Involved in a phospholipid transport pathway that maintains lipid asymmetry in the outer membrane by retrograde trafficking of phospholipids from the outer membrane to the inner membrane. From Escherichia coli (strain K12).
   6225..6274    +  CDS            SET1 (fragment): solubility-enhancement tag derived from T7 phage gene 10B
   6282..6329    +  terminator     T7 terminator: transcription terminator for bacteriophage T7 RNA polymerase
