[The description below was written by a language model from this plasmid's Addgene catalogue record and pLannotate feature annotations shown in this document.]
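Description:
pBEL2753 is a bacterial expression plasmid built on the pET21a backbone for producing and purifying a superfolder GFP fusion to a short C-terminal peptide of the E. coli outer membrane lipoprotein MlaA. It is propagated in E. coli through a ColE1/pMB1-type origin and selected with ampicillin via the bla gene and its own promoter. The catalogue lists it as high copy, although the feature table also shows the pBR322-derived bom region and the rop gene, which normally moderates copy number. An f1 origin is present as well, along with backbone remnants such as tetracycline-resistance fragments and an annotated loxP site that has no stated role in the construct.

The expression cassette follows the standard pET arrangement: a T7 promoter followed by a lac operator, a plasmid-borne lacI gene that keeps transcription repressed until IPTG is added, and a T7 terminator downstream. Expression therefore requires a host that supplies T7 RNA polymerase. According to the catalogue entry, the open reading frame encodes an N-terminal 6xHis tag and a TEV protease cleavage site, followed by sfGFP and then MlaA residues 227–251 carrying an I241N substitution. The feature table annotates the sfGFP coding sequence and the immediately adjacent 75-nt mlaA fragment, but not the His tag or TEV site, which presumably lie in the unannotated stretch upstream of sfGFP. The His tag permits affinity purification and the TEV site allows its removal, while sfGFP serves as a soluble, fluorescent carrier for the small peptide. MlaA belongs to the Mla phospholipid transport pathway that maintains outer membrane lipid asymmetry, and the associated work examined protein–protein interactions within this system, so this point-mutant construct most likely serves for comparison with the corresponding unmutated peptide in such interaction studies, though the record does not say so explicitly.
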