Addgene plasmid #195637: pBEL2753
Purpose: Expression/purification of 6xHis-TEV-sfGFP-MlaA (227-251; I241N)
Depositing lab: Gira Bhabha & Damian Ekiert. Depositing organization: NYU Grossman School of Medicine. Publication: Protein-protein interactions in the Mla lipid transport system probed by computational structure prediction and deep mutational scanning. MacRae MR, Puvanendran D, Haase MAB, Coudray N, Kolich L, Lam C, Baek M, Bhabha G, Ekiert DC. J Biol Chem. 2023 Apr 24:104744. doi: 10.1016/j.jbc.2023.104744. PubMed 37100290.
Backbone
  Vector backbone: pET21a
  Vector type: Bacterial Expression
Growth in bacteria
  Bacterial resistance: Ampicillin, 100 μg/mL
  Growth temperature: 37°C
  Growth strain: DH5alpha
  Copy number: High Copy
Gene/Insert
  Gene/Insert name: sfGFP-MlaA
  Species: E. coli
  Mutation: 6xHis-TEV-sfGFP-MlaA (227-251; I241N)
  Cloning method: Gibson Cloning
Terms and licenses: Academic/Nonprofit Terms; Industry Terms: Not Available to Industry
Depositor comments: Please visit https://www.biorxiv.org/content/10.1101/2022.12.09.519820v1 for bioRxiv preprint.
How to cite: pBEL2753 was a gift from Gira Bhabha & Damian Ekiert (Addgene plasmid # 195637 ; http://n2t.net/addgene:195637 ; RRID:Addgene_195637)
